LOCUS       Exported 6774 bp ds-DNA circular SYN 13-MAY-2021
DEFINITION  Yeast Expression plasmid for SARS-CoV-2 2'-O-ribose
            methyltransferase.
ACCESSION   .
VERSION     .
KEYWORDS    pGBW-m4046487
SOURCE      synthetic DNA construct
  ORGANISM  synthetic DNA construct
REFERENCE   1 (bases 1 to 6774)
  TITLE     SARS-CoV-2 protein Yeast expression constructs, tagged, for protein
            expression and/or purification
REFERENCE   2 (bases 1 to 6774)
  AUTHORS   .
  TITLE     Direct Submission
  JOURNAL   Exported May 13, 2021 from SnapGene Server 1.1.58
            http://www.snapgene.com
FEATURES             Location/Qualifiers
     source          1..6774
                     /organism="synthetic DNA construct"
                     /mol_type="other DNA"
     promoter        25..466
                     /gene="S. cerevisiae GAL1"
                     /label=GAL1 promoter
                     /note="inducible promoter, regulated by Gal4"
     protein_bind    25..142
                     /label=UAS
                     /bound_moiety="Gal4"
                     /note="upstream activating sequence mediating
                     Gal4-dependent induction"
     primer_bind     437..460
                     /label=GAL1
                     /note="S. cerevisiae GAL1 promoter, forward primer"
     CDS             1369..1386
                     /codon_start=1
                     /product="thrombin recognition and cleavage site"
                     /label=thrombin site
                     /translation="LVPRGS"
     primer_bind     complement(2529..2547)
                     /label=CYC1
                     /note="CYC1 transcription termination signal, reverse
                     primer"
     CDS             2898..3701
                     /codon_start=1
                     /gene="S. cerevisiae URA3"
                     /product="orotidine-5'-phosphate decarboxylase, required
                     for uracil biosynthesis"
                     /label=URA3
                     /note="yeast auxotrophic marker, counterselectable with
                     5-fluoroorotic acid (5-FOA)"
                     /translation="MSKATYKERAATHPSPVAAKLFNIMHEKQTNLCASLDVRTTKELL
                     ELVEALGPKICLLKTHVDILTDFSMEGTVKPLKALSAKYNFLLFEDRKFADIGNTVKLQ
                     YSAGVYRIAEWADITNAHGVVGPGIVSGLKQAAEEVTKEPRGLLMLAELSCKGSLSTGE
                     YTKGTVDIAKSDKDFVIGFIAQRDMGGRDEGYDWLIMTPGVGLDDKGDALGQQYRTVDD
                     VVSTGSDIIIVGRGLFAKGRDAKVEGERYRKAGWEAYLRRCGQQN"
     rep_origin      3784..4766
                     /label=2u ori
                     /note="yeast 2u plasmid origin of replication"
     terminator      4844..4873
                     /label=T3Te terminator
                     /note="phage T3 early transcription terminator"
     rep_origin      4895..5482
                     /direction=RIGHT
                     /label=ori
                     /note="high-copy-number ColE1/pMB1/pBR322/pUC origin of
                     replication"
     terminator      5494..5521
                     /label=T7Te terminator
                     /note="phage T7 early transcription terminator"
     CDS             complement(5545..5736)
                     /codon_start=1
                     /gene="rop"
                     /product="Rop protein, which maintains plasmids at low copy
                     number"
                     /label=rop
                     /translation="MTKQEKTALNMARFIRSQTLTLLEKLNELDADEQADICESLHDHA
                     DELYRSCLARFGDDGENL"
     CDS             complement(5737..6597)
                     /codon_start=1
                     /gene="bla"
                     /product="beta-lactamase"
                     /label=AmpR
                     /note="confers resistance to ampicillin, carbenicillin, and
                     related antibiotics"
                     /translation="MSIQHFRVALIPFFAAFCLPVFAHPETLVKVKDAEDQLGARVGYI
                     ELDLNSGKILESLRPEERFPMMSTFKVLLCGAVLSRIDAGQEQLGRRIHYSQNDLVEYS
                     PVTEKHLTDGMTVRELCSAAITMSDNTAANLLLATIGGPKELTAFLHNMGDHVTRLDRW
                     EPELNEAIPNDERDTTMPVAMATTLRKLLTGELLTLASRQQLIDWMEADKVAGSLLRSA
                     LPAGWFIADKSGAGERGSRGIIAALGPDGKPSRIVVIYTTGSQATMDERNRQIAEIGAS
                     LIKHW"
     primer_bind     6360..6379
                     /label=Amp-R
                     /note="Ampicillin resistance gene, reverse primer"
     promoter        complement(6598..6700)
                     /label=cat promoter
                     /note="promoter of the E. coli cat gene encoding
                     chloramphenicol acetyltransferase"
     terminator      6701..6732
                     /label=tonB terminator
                     /note="bidirectional E. coli tonB-P14 transcription
                     terminator"
ORIGIN
        1 gcggccgctt gctatattga agtacggatt agaagccgcc gagcgggcga cagccctccg
       61 acggaagact ctcctccgtg cgtcctcgtc ttcaccggtc gcgttcctga aacgcagatg
      121 tgcctcgcgc cgcactgctc cgaacaataa agattctaca atactagctt ttatggttat
      181 gaagaggaaa aattggcagt aacctggccc cacaaacctt caaattaacg aatcaaatta
      241 acaaccatag gatgataatg cgattagttt tttagcctta tttctggggt aattaatcag
      301 cgaagcgatg atttttgatc tattaacaga tatataaatg gaaaagctgc ataaccactt
      361 taactaatac tttcaacatt ttcagtttgt attacttctt attcaaatgt cataaaagta
      421 tcaacaaaaa attgttaata tacctctata ctttaacgtc aaggagaaaa aactataatg
      481 agtcaagcgt ggcaaccggg tgttgctatg cctaatcttt acaaaatgca aagaatgcta
      541 ttagaaaagt gtgaccttca aaattatggt gatagtgcaa cattacctaa aggcataatg
      601 atgaatgtcg caaaatatac tcaactgtgt caatatttaa acacattaac attagctgta
      661 ccctataata tgagagttat acattttggt gctggttctg ataaaggagt tgcaccaggt
      721 acagctgttt taagacagtg gttgcctacg ggtacgctgc ttgtcgattc agatcttaat
      781 gactttgtct ctgatgcaga ttcaactttg attggtgatt gtgcaactgt acatacagct
      841 aataaatggg atctcattat tagtgatatg tacgacccta agactaaaaa tgttacaaaa
      901 gaaaatgact ctaaagaggg ttttttcact tacatttgtg ggtttataca acaaaagcta
      961 gctcttggag gttccgtggc tataaagata acagaacatt cttggaatgc tgatctttat
     1021 aagctcatgg gacacttcgc atggtggaca gcctttgtta ctaatgtgaa tgcgtcatca
     1081 tctgaagcat ttttaattgg atgtaattat cttggcaaac cacgcgaaca aatagatggt
     1141 tatgtcatgc atgcaaatta catattttgg aggaatacaa atccaattca gttgtcttcc
     1201 tattctttat ttgacatgag taaatttccc cttaaattaa ggggtactgc tgttatgtct
     1261 ttaaaagaag gtcaaatcaa tgatatgatt ttatctcttc ttagtaaagg tagacttata
     1321 attagagaaa acaacagagt tgttatttct agtgatgttc ttgttaacct cgtgccgaga
     1381 ggttctaaaa tcgaggaagg taagctagtc atttggataa atggagataa gggttacaac
     1441 ggtttggcag aagtaggcaa gaaatttgaa aaggacacag gtatcaaggt gacggttgaa
     1501 catccagaca agttagaaga aaaattccct caagttgctg ctactggtga tggtcccgac
     1561 attattttct gggcccacga tcgttttggt ggatatgctc agtcaggttt gctggctgag
     1621 atcaccccag acaaggcctt ccaagataaa ttgtacccat tcacttggga tgctgtcaga
     1681 tacaacggta agcttatagc atatccaatt gctgttgaag ccttatcgtt gatctacaat
     1741 aaggacttgt tacctaaccc accaaagaca tgggaagaaa ttccagcttt ggataaagag
     1801 ctaaaggcca agggaaaaag cgctttgatg tttaacttac aagaacctta tttcacctgg
     1861 ccattaatcg ctgctgacgg tggttacgca tttaaatacg aaaacggtaa gtatgacatt
     1921 aaggatgtcg gcgttgataa tgctggtgca aaggctggtt tgaccttctt ggttgattta
     1981 ataaagaata aacacatgaa cgctgacact gactactcta tcgccgaagc cgctttcaac
     2041 aagggtgaaa ctgctatgac cataaatggt ccatgggcct ggagtaacat tgatacttct
     2101 aaagtaaact atggtgtcac tgttttgcct acattcaaag gccaaccatc caagcccttt
     2161 gtcggtgttc tatccgctgg catcaatgct gcttctccaa acaaggagct agctaaagaa
     2221 tttttggaaa attacttgtt aactgacgaa ggtttggagg ccgttaacaa ggacaagcca
     2281 ttgggtgctg tcgctttgaa atcttacgaa gaagaattgg ctaaggatcc cagaattgcc
     2341 gctaccatgg agaacgccca aaagggtgaa attatgccaa acatcccaca aatgtcagcc
     2401 ttctggtacg cagttaggac tgccgtgatt aatgctgctt ccggtagaca aaccgtcgac
     2461 gaagcattaa aagatgctca aacgtaaaca ggcccctttt cctttgtcga tatcatgtaa
     2521 ttagttatgt cacgcttaca ttcacgccct cctcccacat ccgctctaac cgaaaaggaa
     2581 ggagttagac aacctgaagt ctaggtccct atttattttt tttaatagtt atgttagtat
     2641 taagaacgtt atttatattt caaatttttc ttttttttct gtacaaagcg gccgccgaac
     2701 cactagtgca ctgcagtaca cggtttcctt gaaatttttt tgattcggta atctccgaac
     2761 agaaggaaga acgaaggaag gagcacagac ttagattggt atatatacgc atatgtagtg
     2821 ttgaagaaac atgaaattgc ccagtattct taacccaact gcacagaaca aaaacgtgca
     2881 ggaaacgaag ataaatcatg tcgaaagcta catataagga acgtgctgct actcatccta
     2941 gtcctgttgc tgccaagcta tttaatatca tgcacgaaaa gcaaacaaac ttgtgtgctt
     3001 cattggatgt tcgtaccacc aaggaattac tggagttagt tgaagcatta ggtcccaaaa
     3061 tttgtttact aaaaacacat gtggatatct tgactgattt ttccatggag ggcacagtta
     3121 agccgctaaa ggcattatcc gccaagtaca attttttact cttcgaggac agaaaatttg
     3181 ctgacattgg taatacagtc aaattgcagt actctgcggg tgtatacaga atagcagaat
     3241 gggcagacat tacgaatgca cacggtgtgg tgggcccagg tattgttagc ggtttgaagc
     3301 aggcggcaga agaagtaaca aaggaaccta gaggcctttt gatgttagca gaattgtcat
     3361 gcaagggctc cctatctact ggagaatata ctaagggtac tgttgacatt gcgaagagcg
     3421 acaaagattt tgttatcggc tttattgctc aaagagacat gggtggaaga gatgaaggtt
     3481 acgattggtt gattatgaca cccggtgtgg gtttagatga caagggagat gcattgggtc
     3541 aacagtatag aaccgtggat gatgtggttt ctacaggatc tgacattatt attgttggaa
     3601 gaggactatt tgcaaaggga agggatgcta aggtagaggg tgaacgttac agaaaagcag
     3661 gctgggaagc atatttgaga agatgcggcc agcaaaacta aaaaactgta ttataagtaa
     3721 atgcatgtat actaaactca caaattagag cttcaattta attatatcag ttattacccg
     3781 agtaacgaag catctgtgct tcattttgta gaacaaaaat gcaacgcgag agcgctaatt
     3841 tttcaaacaa agaatctgag ctgcattttt acagaacaga aatgcaacgc gaaagcgcta
     3901 ttttaccaac gaagaatctg tgcttcattt ttgtaaaaca aaaatgcaac gcgagagcgc
     3961 taatttttca aacaaagaat ctgagctgca tttttacaga acagaaatgc aacgcgagag
     4021 cgctatttta ccaacaaaga atctatactt cttttttgtt ctacaaaaat gcatcccgag
     4081 agcgctattt ttctaacaaa gcatcttaga ttactttttt tctcctttgt gcgctctata
     4141 atgcagtctc ttgataactt tttgcactgt aggtccgtta aggttagaag aaggctactt
     4201 tggtgtctat tttctcttcc ataaaaaaag cctgactcca cttcccgcgt ttactgatta
     4261 ctagcgaagc tgcgggtgca ttttttcaag ataaaggcat ccccgattat attctatacc
     4321 gatgtggatt gcgcatactt tgtgaacaga aagtgatagc gttgatgatt cttcattggt
     4381 cagaaaatta tgaacggttt cttctatttt gtctctatat actacgtata ggaaatgttt
     4441 acattttcgt attgttttcg attcactcta tgaatagttc ttactacaat ttttttgtct
     4501 aaagagtaat actagagata aacataaaaa atgtagaggt cgagtttaga tgcaagttca
     4561 aggagcgaaa ggtggatggg taggttatat agggatatag cacagagata tatagcaaag
     4621 agatactttt gagcaatgtt tgtggaagcg gtattcgcaa tattttagta gctcgttaca
     4681 gtccggtgcg tttttggttt tttgaaagtg cgtcatcaga gcgcttttgg ttttcaaaag
     4741 cgctctgaag ttcctatact ttctagctag agaataggaa cttcccgagc ggccgcgtgt
     4801 tacaagcttg actccagcgt aactggactg caatcaactc actggctcac cttcacgggt
     4861 gggcctttct tcggtagaaa atcaaaggat cttcttgaga tccttttttt ctgcgcgtaa
     4921 tctgctgctt gcaaacaaaa aaaccaccgc taccagcggt ggtttgtttg ccggatcaag
     4981 agctaccaac tctttttccg aggtaactgg cttcagcaga gcgcagatac caaatactgt
     5041 tcttctagtg tagccgtagt taggccacca cttcaagaac tctgtagcac cgcctacata
     5101 cctcgctctg ctaatcctgt taccagtggc tgctgccagt ggcgataagt cgtgtcttac
     5161 cgggttggac tcaagacgat agttaccgga taaggcgcag cggtcgggct gaacgggggg
     5221 ttcgtgcaca cagcccagct tggagcgaac gacctacacc gaactgagat acctacagcg
     5281 tgagctatga gaaagcgcca cgcttcccga agggagaaag gcggacaggt atccggtaag
     5341 cggcagggtc ggaacaggag agcgcacgag ggagcttcca ggggtaaacg cctggtatct
     5401 ttatagtcct gtcgggtttc gccacctctg acttgagcat cgatttttgt gatgctcgtc
     5461 aggggggcgg agcctatgga aaaacgccag caacgcagaa aggcccaccc gaaggtgagc
     5521 caggtgatta catttgggcc ctcatcagag gttttcaccg tcatcaccga aacgcgcgag
     5581 gcagctgcgg taaagctcat cagcgtggtc gtgaagcgat tcacagatgt ctgcctgttc
     5641 atccgcgtcc agctcgttga gtttctccag aagcgttaat gtctggcttc tgataaagcg
     5701 ggccatgtta agggcggttt tttcctgttt ggtcacttac caatgcttaa tcagtgaggc
     5761 acctatctca gcgatctgtc tatttcgttc atccatagtt gcctgactcc ccgtcgtgta
     5821 gataactacg atgcgggagg gcttaccatc tggccccagt gctgcaatga taccgcgaga
     5881 cccacgctca ccggctccag atttatcagc aataaaccag ccagccggga gggccgagcg
     5941 cagaagtgat cctgcaactt tatccgcctc catccagtct attaattgtt gccgggaagc
     6001 tagagtaagt agttcgccag ttaatagttt gcgcaacgtt gttgccattg ctacaggcat
     6061 cgtggtgtca cgctcgtcgt ttggtatggc ttcattcagc tccggttccc aacgatcaag
     6121 gcgagttaca tgatccccca tgttgtgcaa aaaagcggtt agctccttcg gtcctccgat
     6181 cgttgccaga agtaagttgg ccgcagtgtt atcactcatg gttatggcag cactgcataa
     6241 ttctcttact gtcatgccat ccgtgagatg cttttctgtg actggtgagt actcaaccaa
     6301 gtcattctga gaatagtgta tgcggcgacc gagttgctct tgcccggcgt caatacggga
     6361 taataccgcg ccacatagca gaactttaaa agtgctcatc attggaaaac gttcttcggg
     6421 gcgtaaactc tcaaggatct taccgctgtt gagatccagt tcgatgtaac ccactcgtgc
     6481 acccaactga tcttcagcat cttttacttt caccagcgtt tctgggtgag caaaaacagg
     6541 aaggcaaaat gccgcaaaaa agggaataag ggcgacacgg aaatgttgaa tactcatttt
     6601 agcttcctta gctcctgaaa atctcgataa ctcaaaaaat acgcccggta gtgatcttat
     6661 ttcattatgg tgaaagttgg aacctcttac gtgccgatca agtcaaaagc ctccggtcgg
     6721 aggcttttga ctttctgcta tggaggtcag gtatgattta aatggtcagt taga
//
