[The description below was written by a language model from this plasmid's Addgene catalogue record and the feature table of its GenBank file.]
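Description:
pGBW-m4046487 is a 6,774 bp E. coli–yeast shuttle plasmid for galactose-inducible expression of the SARS-CoV-2 2'-O-ribose methyltransferase in Saccharomyces cerevisiae. This protein is one of the mature products of the viral ORF1ab polyprotein. In yeast the plasmid replicates episomally from a 2µ origin, which normally gives multiple copies per cell. It is selected by uracil prototrophy through the URA3 marker, which can also be counterselected with 5-FOA. In bacteria it is propagated from a ColE1/pUC-type origin with ampicillin selection. The beta-lactamase gene is annotated as being driven by a cat promoter. A rop coding sequence is also annotated immediately beside AmpR, although the catalogue lists the plasmid as high copy. Short phage T3 and T7 early terminators and a tonB terminator flank the bacterial modules, presumably to insulate them from read-through transcription.

The expression cassette begins with the GAL1 promoter, including its Gal4-binding upstream activating sequence, so transcription is induced by galactose. The wild-type insert of about 887 bp was made by gene synthesis. It is not annotated in the feature table, but it would occupy the interval between the promoter and the annotated thrombin recognition site. According to the catalogue, the thrombin site links the methyltransferase to a C-terminal maltose-binding protein tag supplied by the backbone. MBP is likewise not annotated but fits the unlabelled region before the CYC1 terminator primer site. This arrangement allows affinity capture of the fusion protein and proteolytic removal of the tag. The plasmid belongs to a set of tagged SARS-CoV-2 yeast constructs intended for protein expression and purification. The depositor notes that sequencing QC may not cover the entire plasmid.
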