Addgene plasmid #149027: pGBW-m4046487
Purpose: Yeast Expression plasmid for SARS-CoV-2 2'-O-ribose methyltransferase
Depositing lab: Ginkgo Bioworks & Benjie Chen. Depositing organization: Ginkgo Bioworks.
Backbone
  Vector backbone: AmpR; 2u URA3
  Backbone size w/o insert (bp): 4078
  Vector type: Yeast Expression
  Selectable markers: URA3
Growth in bacteria
  Bacterial resistance: Ampicillin, 100 μg/mL
  Growth temperature: 37°C
  Growth strain: DH5alpha
  Copy number: High Copy
Gene/Insert
  Gene/Insert name: SARS-CoV-2 2'-O-ribose methyltransferase
  Species: S. cerevisiae (budding yeast); Severe acute respiratory syndrome coronavirus 2
  Insert size (bp): 887
  Mutation: wt
  Entrez Gene: ORF1ab (a.k.a. GU280_gp01)
  Promoter: pGAL1
  Tag / fusion protein: Cleavable thrombin;MBP (C terminal on backbone)
  Cloning method: Unknown
Resource information
  A portion of this plasmid was derived from a plasmid made by: GinkgoBioworks
Depositor comments: NCBI Reference Sequence: YP_009725311.1. Created by gene synthesis with Not1 site. NGS used for QC was performed by Ginkgo and may not fully cover the entire plasmid.
How to cite: pGBW-m4046487 was a gift from Ginkgo Bioworks & Benjie Chen (Addgene plasmid # 149027 ; http://n2t.net/addgene:149027 ; RRID:Addgene_149027)
